>Addgene plasmid #120905 | pcDNA-h-mmPtch1-B-L234C-HA | addgene full sequence | sequence record 233150 | Addgene NGS Result
GACGGATCGGGAGATCTCCCGATCCCCTATGGTGCACTCTCAGTACAATCTGCTCTGATGCCGCATAGTT
AAGCCAGTATCTGCTCCCTGCTTGTGTGTTGGAGGTCGCTGAGTAGTGCGCGAGCAAAATTTAAGCTACA
ACAAGGCAAGGCTTGACCGACAATTGCATGAAGAATCTGCTTAGGGTTAGGCGTTTTGCGCTGCTTCGCG
ATGTACGGGCCAGATATACGCGTTGACATTGATTATTGACTAGTTATTAATAGTAATCAATTACGGGGTC
ATTAGTTCATAGCCCATATATGGAGTTCCGCGTTACATAACTTACGGTAAATGGCCCGCCTGGCTGACCG
CCCAACGACCCCCGCCCATTGACGTCAATAATGACGTATGTTCCCATAGTAACGCCAATAGGGACTTTCC
ATTGACGTCAATGGGTGGAGTATTTACGGTAAACTGCCCACTTGGCAGTACATCAAGTGTATCATATGCC
AAGTACGCCCCCTATTGACGTCAATGACGGTAAATGGCCCGCCTGGCATTATGCCCAGTACATGACCTTA
TGGGACTTTCCTACTTGGCAGTACATCTACGTATTAGTCATCGCTATTACCATGGTGATGCGGTTTTGGC
AGTACATCAATGGGCGTGGATAGCGGTTTGACTCACGGGGATTTCCAAGTCTCCACCCCATTGACGTCAA
TGGGAGTTTGTTTTGGCACCAAAATCAACGGTACTTTCCAAAATGTCGTAACAACTCCGCCCCATTGACG
CAAATGGGCGGTAGGCGTGTACGGTGGGAGGTCTATATAAGCAGAGCTCTCTGGCTAACTAGAGAACCCA
CTGCTTACTGGCTTATCGAAATTAATACGACTCACTATAGGGAGACCCAAGCTTGGTACCACCATGGCCT
CGGCTGGTAACGCCGCCGGGGCCCTGGGCAGGCAGGCCGGCGGCGGGAGGCGCAGACGGACCGGGGGACC
GCACCGCGCCGCGCCGGACCGGGACTATCTGCACCGGCCCAGCTACTGCGACGCCGCCTTCGCTCTGGAG
CAGATTTCCAAGGGGAAGGCTACTGGCCGGAAAGCGCCGCTGTGGCTGAGAGCGAAGTTTCAGAGACTCT
TATTTAAACTGGGTTGTTACATTCAAAAGAACTGCGGCAAGTTTTTGGTTGTGGGTCTCCTCATATTTGG
GGCCTTCGCTGTGGGATTAAAGGCAGCTAATCTCGAGACCAACGTGGAGGAGCTGTGGGTGGAAGTTGGT
GGACGAGTGAGTCGAGAATTAAATTATACCCGTCAGAAGATAGGAGAAGAGGCTATGTTTAATCCTCAAC
TCATGATACAGACTCCAAAAGAAGAAGGCGCTAATGTTCTGACCACAGAGGCTCTCCTGCAACACCTGGA
CTCAGCACTCCAGGCCAGTCGTGTGCACGTCTACATGTATAACAGGCAATGGAAGTTGGAACATTTGTGC
TACAAATCAGGGGAACTTATCACGGAGACAGGTTACATGGATCAGATAATAGAATACCTTTACCCTTGCT
TAATCATTACACCTTTGGACTGCTTCTGGGAAGGGGCAAAGCTACAGTCCGGGACAGCATACTGTCTAGG
TAAGCCTCCTTTACGGTGGACAAACTTTGACCCCTTGGAATTCCTAGAAGAGTTAAAGAAAATAAACTAC
CAAGTGGACAGCTGGGAGGAAATGCTGAATAAAGCCGAAGTTGGCCATGGGTACATGGACCGGCCTTGCC
TCAACCCAGCCGACCCAGATTGCCCTGCCACAGCCCCTAACAAAAATTCAACCAAACCTCTTGATGTGGC
CCTTGTTTTGAATGGTGGATGTCAAGGTTTATCCAGGAAGTATATGCATTGGCAGGAGGAGTTGATTGTG
GGTGGTACCGTCAAGAATGCCACTGGAAAACTTGTCAGCGCTCACGCCCTGCAAACCATGTTCCAGTTAA
TGACTCCCAAGCAAATGTATGAACACTTCAGGGGCTACGACTATGTCTCTCACATCAACTGGAATGAAGA
CAGGGCAGCCGCCATCCTGGAGGCCTGGCAGAGGACTTACGTGGAGGTGGTTCATCAAAGTGTCGCCCCA
AACTCCACTCAAAAGGTGCTTCCCTTCACAACCACGACCCTGGACGACATCCTAAAATCCTTCTCTGATG
TCAGTGTCATCCGAGTGGCCAGCGGCTACCTACTGATGCTTGCCTATGCCTGTTTAACCATGCTGCGCTG
GGACTGCTCCAAGTCCCAGGGTGCCGTGGGGCTGGCTGGCGTCCTGTTGGTTGCGCTGTCAGTGGCTGCA
GGATTGGGCCTCTGCTCCTTGATTGGCATTTCTTTTAATGCTGCGACAACTCAGGTTTTGCCGTTTCTTG
CTCTTGGTGTTGGTGTGGATGATGTCTTCCTCCTGGCCCATGCATTCAGTGAAACAGGACAGAATAAGAG
GATTCCATTTGAGGACAGGACTGGGGAGTGCCTCAAGCGCACCGGAGCCAGCGTGGCCCTCACCTCCATC
AGCAATGTCACCGCCTTCTTCATGGCCGCATTGATCCCTATCCCTGCCCTGCGAGCGTTCTCCCTCCAGG
CTGCTGTGGTGGTGGTATTCAATTTTGCTATGGTTCTGCTCATTTTTCCTGCAATTCTCAGCATGGATTT
ATACAGACGTGAGGACAGAAGATTGGATATTTTCTGCTGTTTCACAAGCCCCTGTGTCAGCAGGGTGATT
CAAGTTGAGCCACAGGCCTACACAGAGCCTATGCAGTCCACCGTTCAGCTCCGCACAGAGTATGACCCTC
ACACGCACGTGTACTACACCACCGCCGAGCCACGCTCTGAGATCTCTGTACAGCCTGTTACCGTCACCCA
GGACAACCTCAGCTGTCAGAGTCCCGAGAGCACCAGCTCTACCAGGGACCTGCTCTCCCAGTTCTCAGAC
TCCAGCCTCCACTGCCTCGAGCCCCCCTGCACCAAGTGGACACTCTCTTCGTTTGCAGAGAAGCACTATG
CTCCTTTCCTCCTGAAACCCAAAGCCAAGGTTGTGGTAATCCTTCTTTTCCTGGGCTTGCTGGGGGTCAG
CCTTTATGGGACCACCCGAGTGAGAGACGGGCTGGACCTCACGGACATTGTTCCCCGGGAAACCAGAGAA
TATGACTTCATAGCTGCCCAGTTCAAGTACTTCTCTTTCTACAACATGTATATAGTCACCCAGAAAGCAG
ACTACCCGAATATCCAGCACCTACTTTACGACCTTCATAAGAGTTTCAGCAATGTGAAGTATGTCATGCT
GGAGGAGAACAAGCAACTTCCCCAAATGTGGCTGCACTACTTTAGAGACTGGCTTCAAGGACTTCAGGAT
GCATTTGACAGTGACTGGGAAACTGGGAGGATCATGCCAAACAATTATAAAAATGGATCAGATGACGGGG
TCCTCGCTTACAAACTCCTGGTGCAGACTGGCAGCCGAGACAAGCCCATCGACATTAGTCAGTTGACTAA
ACAGCGTCTGGTAGACGCAGATGGCATCATTAATCCGAGCGCTTTCTACATCTACCTGACCGCTTGGGTC
AGCAACGACCCTGTAGCTTACGCTGCCTCCCAGGCCAACATCCGGCCTCACCGGCCGGAGTGGGTCCATG
ACAAAGCCGACTACATGCCAGAGACCAGGCTGAGAATCCCAGCAGCAGAGCCCATCGAGTACGCTCAGTT
CCCTTTCTACCTCAACGGCCTACGAGACACCTCAGACTTTGTGGAAGCCATAGAAAAAGTGAGAGTCATC
TGTAACAACTATACGAGCCTGGGACTGTCCAGCTACCCCAATGGCTACCCCTTCCTGTTCTGGGAGCAAT
ACATCAGCCTGCGCCACTGGCTGCTGCTATCCATCAGCGTGGTGCTGGCCTGCACGTTTCTAGTGTGCGC
AGTCTTCCTCCTGAACCCCTGGACGGCCGGGATCATTGTCATGGTCCTGGCTCTGATGACCGTTGAGCTC
TTTGGCATGATGGGCCTCATTGGGATCAAGCTGAGTGCTGTGCCTGTGGTCATCCTGATTGCATCTGTTG
GCATCGGAGTGGAGTTCACCGTCCACGTGGCTTTGGCCTTTCTGACAGCCATTGGGGACAAGAACCACAG
GGCTATGCTCGCTCTGGAACACATGTTTGCTCCCGTTCTGGACGGTGCTGTGTCCACTCTGCTGGGTGTA
CTGATGCTTGCAGGGTCCGAATTTGATTTCATTGTCAGATACTTCTTTGCCGTCCTGGCCATTCTCACCG
TCTTGGGGGTTCTCAATGGACTGGTTCTGCTGCCTGTCCTCTTATCCTTCTTTGGACCGTGTCCTGAGGT
GTCTCCAGCCAATGGCCTAAACCGACTGCCCACTCCTTCGCCTGAGCCGCCTCCAAGTGTCGTCCGGTTT
GCCGTGCCTCCTGGTCACACGAACAATGGGTCTGATTCCTCCGACTCGGAGTACAGCTCTCAGACCACGG
TGTCTGGCATCAGTGAGGAGCTCAGGCAATACGAAGCACAGCAGGGTGCCGGAGGCCCTGCCCACCAAGT
GATTGTGGAAGCCACAGAAAACCCTGTCTTTGCCCGGTCCACTGTGGTCCATCCGGACTCCAGACATCAG
CCTCCCTTGACCCCTCGGCAACAGCCCCACCTGGACTCTGGCTCCTTGTCCCCTGGACGGCAAGGCCAGC
AGCCTCGAAGGGATATGGATGAAAAGACCACCGGTTGGCGTGGTGGTCATGTTGTTGAAGGTCTGGCAGG
CGAACTGGAACAGCTGCGTGCACGTCTGGAACATCATCCGCAGGGTCAGCGTGAACCGTATCCATATGAT
GTTCCAGATTATGCTTAGTCTAGAGGGCCCTATTCTATAGTGTCACCTAAATGCTAGAGCTCGCTGATCA
GCCTCGACTGTGCCTTCTAGTTGCCAGCCATCTGTTGTTTGCCCCTCCCCCGTGCCTTCCTTGACCCTGG
AAGGTGCCACTCCCACTGTCCTTTCCTAATAAAATGAGGAAATTGCATCGCATTGTCTGAGTAGGTGTCA
TTCTATTCTGGGGGGTGGGGTGGGGCAGGACAGCAAGGGGGAGGATTGGGAAGACAATAGCAGGCATGCT
GGGGATGCGGTGGGCTCTATGGCTTCTGAGGCGGAAAGAACCAGCTGGGGCTCTAGGGGGTATCCCCACG
CGCCCTACCTCTAGCTAGAGCTTGGCGTAATCATGGTCATAGCTGTTTCCTGTGTGAAATTGTTATCCGC
TCACAATTCCACACAACATACGAGCCGGAAGCATAAAGTGTAAAGCCTGGGGTGCCTAATGAGTGAGCTA
ACTCACATTAATTGCGTTGCGCTCACTGCCCGCTTTCCAGTCGGGAAACCTGTCGTGCCAGCTGCATTAA
TGAATCGGCCAACGCGCGGGGAGAGGCGGTTTGCGTATTGGGCGCTCTTCCGCTTCCTCGCTCACTGACT
CGCTGCGCTCGGTCGTTCGGCTGCGGCGAGCGGTATCAGCTCACTCAAAGGCGGTAATACGGTTATCCAC
AGAATCAGGGGATAACGCAGGAAAGAACATGTGAGCAAAAGGCCAGCAAAAGGCCAGGAACCGTAAAAAG
GCCGCGTTGCTGGCGTTTTTCCATAGGCTCCGCCCCCCTGACGAGCATCACAAAAATCGACGCTCAAGTC
AGAGGTGGCGAAACCCGACAGGACTATAAAGATACCAGGCGTTTCCCCCTGGAAGCTCCCTCGTGCGCTC
TCCTGTTCCGACCCTGCCGCTTACCGGATACCTGTCCGCCTTTCTCCCTTCGGGAAGCGTGGCGCTTTCT
CATAGCTCACGCTGTAGGTATCTCAGTTCGGTGTAGGTCGTTCGCTCCAAGCTGGGCTGTGTGCACGAAC
CCCCCGTTCAGCCCGACCGCTGCGCCTTATCCGGTAACTATCGTCTTGAGTCCAACCCGGTAAGACACGA
CTTATCGCCACTGGCAGCAGCCACTGGTAACAGGATTAGCAGAGCGAGGTATGTAGGCGGTGCTACAGAG
TTCTTGAAGTGGTGGCCTAACTACGGCTACACTAGAAGAACAGTATTTGGTATCTGCGCTCTGCTGAAGC
CAGTTACCTTCGGAAAAAGAGTTGGTAGCTCTTGATCCGGCAAACAAACCACCGCTGGTAGCGGTGGTTT
TTTTGTTTGCAAGCAGCAGATTACGCGCAGAAAAAAAGGATCTCAAGAAGATCCTTTGATCTTTTCTACG
GGGTCTGACGCTCAGTGGAACGAAAACTCACGTTAAGGGATTTTGGTCATGAGATTATCAAAAAGGATCT
TCACCTAGATCCTTTTAAATTAAAAATGAAGTTTTAAATCAATCTAAAGTATATATGAGTAAACTTGGTC
TGACAGTTACCAATGCTTAATCAGTGAGGCACCTATCTCAGCGATCTGTCTATTTCGTTCATCCATAGTT
GCCTGACTCCCCGTCGTGTAGATAACTACGATACGGGAGGGCTTACCATCTGGCCCCAGTGCTGCAATGA
TACCGCGAGACCCACGCTCACCGGCTCCAGATTTATCAGCAATAAACCAGCCAGCCGGAAGGGCCGAGCG
CAGAAGTGGTCCTGCAACTTTATCCGCCTCCATCCAGTCTATTAATTGTTGCCGGGAAGCTAGAGTAAGT
AGTTCGCCAGTTAATAGTTTGCGCAACGTTGTTGCCATTGCTACAGGCATCGTGGTGTCACGCTCGTCGT
TTGGTATGGCTTCATTCAGCTCCGGTTCCCAACGATCAAGGCGAGTTACATGATCCCCCATGTTGTGCAA
AAAAGCGGTTAGCTCCTTCGGTCCTCCGATCGTTGTCAGAAGTAAGTTGGCCGCAGTGTTATCACTCATG
GTTATGGCAGCACTGCATAATTCTCTTACTGTCATGCCATCCGTAAGATGCTTTTCTGTGACTGGTGAGT
ACTCAACCAAGTCATTCTGAGAATAGTGTATGCGGCGACCGAGTTGCTCTTGCCCGGCGTCAATACGGGA
TAATACCGCGCCACATAGCAGAACTTTAAAAGTGCTCATCATTGGAAAACGTTCTTCGGGGCGAAAACTC
TCAAGGATCTTACCGCTGTTGAGATCCAGTTCGATGTAACCCACTCGTGCACCCAACTGATCTTCAGCAT
CTTTTACTTTCACCAGCGTTTCTGGGTGAGCAAAAACAGGAAGGCAAAATGCCGCAAAAAAGGGAATAAG
GGCGACACGGAAATGTTGAATACTCATACTCTTCCTTTTTCAATATTATTGAAGCATTTATCAGGGTTAT
TGTCTCATGAGCGGATACATATTTGAATGTATTTAGAAAAATAAACAAATAGGGGTTCCGCGCACATTTC
CCCGAAAAGTGCCACCTGACGTC
Features (pLannotate 1.2.2; 17 found; start..end, strand, type, name):
     28..80      -  misc_feature   bom (fragment): basis of mobility region from pBR322
    235..614     +  enhancer       CMV enhancer: human cytomegalovirus immediate early enhancer
    687..704     -  promoter       CMV promoter (fragment): human cytomegalovirus (CMV) immediate early promoter
    767..818     +  promoter       CMVd2 promoter: truncated human cytomegalovirus (CMV) immediate early promoter that yields moderately reduced expression relative to the full-length promoter
    814..847     +  LTR            5' LTR (truncated) (fragment): truncated 5' long terminal repeat (LTR) from HIV-1
    863..881     +  promoter       T7 promoter: promoter for bacteriophage T7 RNA polymerase
    904..4704    +  CDS            Ptch1 (fragment): PTC1_MOUSE - Also known as Ptch. Experimental evidence at protein level: Swiss-Prot protein existence level 1. Acts as a receptor for sonic hedgehog (SHH), indian hedgehog (IHH) and desert hedgehog (DHH). Associates with the smoothened protein (SMO) to transduce the hedgehog's proteins signal. Seems to have a tumor suppressor function, as inactivation of this protein is probably a necessary, if not sufficient step for tumorigenesis. From Mus musculus (Mouse).
   4864..4882    -  promoter       SP6 promoter: promoter for bacteriophage SP6 RNA polymerase
   4908..5132    +  polyA_signal   bGH poly(A) signal: bovine growth hormone polyadenylation signal
   5136..5157    +  promoter       SV40 promoter (fragment): SV40 enhancer and early promoter
   5240..5256    -  protein_bind   lac operator: The lac repressor binds to the lac operator to inhibit transcription in E. coli. This inhibition can be relieved by adding lactose or isopropyl-β-D-thiogalactopyranoside (IPTG). lac repressor encoded by lacI
   5264..5294    -  promoter       lac promoter: promoter for the E. coli lac operon
   5309..5330    -  protein_bind   CAP binding site: CAP binding activates transcription in the presence of cAMP. E. coli catabolite activator protein
   5343..5435    -  CDS            lacI (fragment): lac repressor; lacI; The lac repressor binds to the lac operator to inhibit transcription in E. coli. This inhibition can be relieved by adding lactose or isopropyl-β-D-thiogalactopyranoside (IPTG).
   5618..6206    -  rep_origin     ori: high-copy-number ColE1/pMB1/pBR322/pUC origin of replication
   6377..7237    -  CDS            AmpR: β-lactamase; bla; confers resistance to ampicillin, carbenicillin, and related antibiotics
   7238..7342    -  promoter       AmpR promoter: bla
