[The description below was written by a language model from this plasmid's Addgene catalogue record and pLannotate feature annotations shown in this document.]
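Description:
pcDNA-h-mmPtch1-B-L234C-HA is a 7.4 kb mammalian expression plasmid built on the pcDNA-h backbone that drives production of an engineered mouse Patched1 (Ptch1), the receptor for Sonic, Indian and Desert hedgehog ligands that regulates Smoothened. It is maintained in E. coli at high copy through a ColE1/pUC-type origin and selected with ampicillin via the β-lactamase gene and its native promoter. Only a short fragment of the SV40 promoter is annotated, and no mammalian selection marker appears in the feature table, so the plasmid appears suited mainly to transient transfection. Small remnants of lac regulatory elements, a bom fragment and a short HIV-1 LTR-like stretch are also annotated; these look like backbone leftovers rather than functional modules.

The expression cassette consists of the CMV immediate-early enhancer and promoter, followed by the Ptch1 coding sequence and a bovine growth hormone polyadenylation signal. T7 and SP6 promoters flank the insert and serve as sequencing primer sites. The insert is the "Ptch1-B" variant, in which residues 620–643 are deleted and the protein is truncated at residue 1291, with an additional L234C point substitution and a C-terminal HA epitope tag for detection or immunoprecipitation. The tag is listed in the catalogue but is not separately annotated in the feature table. The insert was assembled by Gibson cloning.

The plasmid was deposited with a structural study of the cholesterol transport-like activity of Patched. It expresses the L234C form of this trimmed Ptch1 in mammalian cells, presumably for structure–function analysis, although the record does not state the specific rationale for the cysteine substitution.
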