Addgene plasmid #120905: pcDNA-h-mmPtch1-B-L234C-HA
Purpose: Expresses Ptch1-B (L234C)
Depositing lab: Philip Beachy. Depositing organization: Stanford University. Publication: Structural Basis for Cholesterol Transport-like Activity of the Hedgehog Receptor Patched. Zhang Y, Bulkley DP, Xin Y, Roberts KJ, Asarnow DE, Sharma A, Myers BR, Cho W, Cheng Y, Beachy PA. Cell. 2018 Nov 15;175(5):1352-1364.e14. doi: 10.1016/j.cell.2018.10.026. Epub 2018 Nov 8. PubMed 30415841.
Backbone
  Vector backbone: pcDNA-h
  Vector type: Mammalian Expression
Growth in bacteria
  Bacterial resistance: Ampicillin, 100 μg/mL
  Growth temperature: 37°C
  Growth strain: DH5alpha
  Copy number: High Copy
Gene/Insert
  Gene/Insert name: Ptch1
  Species: M. musculus (mouse)
  Mutation: deleted amino acids 620-643, truncated at 1291, L234C
  GenBank ID: NM_008957.3
  Entrez Gene: Ptch1 (a.k.a. A230106A15Rik, Ptc, Ptc1, Ptch, mes, wig)
  Promoter: CMV
  Tag / fusion protein: HA (C terminal on insert)
  Cloning method: Gibson Cloning
  Sequencing primers: 5′ T7; 3′ SP6
Terms and licenses: Academic/Nonprofit Terms; Industry Terms: Not Available to Industry
How to cite: pcDNA-h-mmPtch1-B-L234C-HA was a gift from Philip Beachy (Addgene plasmid # 120905 ; http://n2t.net/addgene:120905 ; RRID:Addgene_120905)
